Addgene plasmid #89144: pFastBac-hDicer
Purpose: Expression of hDicer in Sf9 Cells
Depositing lab: Jennifer Doudna. Depositing organization: University of California, Berkeley. Publication: In vitro reconstitution of the human RISC-loading complex. MacRae IJ, Ma E, Zhou M, Robinson CV, Doudna JA. Proc Natl Acad Sci U S A. 2008 Jan 15;105(2):512-7. doi: 10.1073/pnas.0710869105. Epub 2008 Jan 4. PubMed 18178619.
Backbone
  Vector backbone: pFastBac
  Backbone manufacturer: Thermo Fisher Scientific
  Vector type: Insect Expression
Growth in bacteria
  Bacterial resistance: Ampicillin, 100 μg/mL
  Growth temperature: 37°C
  Growth strain: DH5alpha
  Copy number: Unknown
Gene/Insert
  Gene/Insert name: hDicer
  Species: H. sapiens (human)
  Entrez Gene: DICER1 (a.k.a. DCR1, Dicer, Dicer1e, GLOW, HERNA, K12H4.8-LIKE, MNG1, RMSE2, aviD)
  Tag / fusion protein: His6-tev (N terminal on insert)
Terms and licenses: Academic/Nonprofit Terms; Industry Terms: Not Available to Industry
How to cite: pFastBac-hDicer was a gift from Jennifer Doudna (Addgene plasmid # 89144 ; http://n2t.net/addgene:89144 ; RRID:Addgene_89144)
