[The description below was written by a language model from this plasmid's Addgene catalogue record and pLannotate feature annotations shown in this document.]
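Description:
pFastBac-hDicer is a baculovirus donor (transfer) plasmid built on the commercial pFastBac backbone for producing human Dicer (DICER1) in insect cells, specifically Sf9 cells according to the record. The sequenced construct is about 10.5 kb. In E. coli it is maintained through a high-copy ColE1/pUC-type origin and selected with ampicillin via the β-lactamase gene. An f1 phage origin is also present, along with small leftover fragments of the bom region and lacZα that have no functional role here.

The expression cassette sits between the Tn7L and Tn7R ends of a mini-Tn7 element. It consists of the Autographa californica polyhedrin promoter, a strong very-late baculoviral promoter, driving an open reading frame that begins with an N-terminal histidine tag. The catalogue lists this as His6, and the annotation tool detects it as a partial match to an 8xHis tag. A TEV protease cleavage site follows, then the roughly 5.8 kb DICER1 coding sequence, terminated by an SV40 polyadenylation signal. Also inside the Tn7 arms is a gentamicin acetyltransferase gene expressed from the integron Pc promoter. In the pFastBac system, Tn7 transposition moves this whole segment into a baculovirus shuttle genome (bacmid) carried in a suitable E. coli host, with gentamicin resistance marking the transposed cassette. The recombinant bacmid is then used to generate virus for infecting insect cells.

The histidine tag allows metal-affinity purification of the large dsRNA endoribonuclease, and TEV cleavage removes the tag afterwards. The associated publication concerns in vitro reconstitution of the human RISC-loading complex, consistent with use of this plasmid as a source of recombinant Dicer for biochemical studies.
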