Features (pLannotate 1.2.2; 17 found; start..end, strand, type, name):
    178..402     +  mobile_element Tn7R: mini-Tn7 element (right end of the Tn7 transposon) Tn7
    470..521     +  misc_feature   bom (fragment): basis of mobility region from pBR322
    707..1295    -  rep_origin     ori: high-copy-number ColE1/pMB1/pBR322/pUC origin of replication
   1466..2326    -  CDS            AmpR: β-lactamase; bla; confers resistance to ampicillin, carbenicillin, and related antibiotics
   2327..2431    -  promoter       AmpR promoter: bla
   2457..2911    -  rep_origin     f1 ori (sequence partly withheld): f1 bacteriophage origin of replication; arrow indicates direction of (+) strand synthesis
   2916..2932    -  CDS            lacZα (fragment): LacZα fragment of β-galactosidase; lacZ fragment
   3095..3260    +  mobile_element Tn7L: mini-Tn7 element (left end of the Tn7 transposon) Tn7
   3289..3423    -  polyA_signal   SV40 poly(A) signal: SV40 polyadenylation signal
   3446..3529    -  CDS            large T antigen (fragment): large T antigen from SV40 (simian virus 40)
   3574..9339    -  CDS            DICER1: DICER_HUMAN - Also known as DICER, HERNA, KIAA0928. Experimental evidence at protein level: Swiss-Prot protein existence level 1. Double-stranded RNA (dsRNA) endoribonuclease playing a central role in short dsRNA-mediated post-transcriptional gene silencing. Cleaves naturally occurring long dsRNAs and short hairpin pre-microRNAs (miRNA) into fragments of twenty-one to twenty-three nucleotides with 3' overhang of two nucleotides, producing respectively short interfering RNAs (siRNA) and mature microRNAs. SiRNAs and miRNAs serve as guide to direct the RNA-induced silencing complex (RISC) to comp
   9343..9363    -  CDS            TEV site: tobacco etch virus (TEV) protease recognition and cleavage site
   9385..9404    -  CDS            8xHis (fragment): 8xHis affinity tag
   9469..9560    -  promoter       polyhedrin promoter: polh from Autographa californica; promoter for the baculovirus polyhedrin gene
   9587..9934    +  CDS            YPR2_ECOLX (fragment): Protein predicted: Swiss-Prot protein existence level 4. From Escherichia coli.
   9912..9940    +  promoter       Pc promoter: intI1 (promoter lies within the coding sequence); class 1 integron promoter
  10110..111     +  CDS            GmR (across the origin): gentamycin acetyltransferase; aacC1; confers resistance to gentamycin
>Addgene plasmid #89144 | pFastBac-hDicer | addgene full sequence | sequence record 176431 | Addgene NGS Result
ATCTACGTGCAAGCAGATTACGGTGACGATCCCGCAGTGGCTCTCTATACAAAGTTGGGCATACGGGAAG
AAGTGATGCACTTTGATATCGACCCAAGTACCGCCACCTAACAATTCGTTCAAGCCGAGATCGGCTTCCC
GGCCGCGGAGTTGTTCGGTAAATTGTCACAACGCCGCGAATATAGTCTTTACCATGCCCTTGGCCACGCC
CCTCTTTAATACGACGGGCAATTTGCACTTCAGAAAATGAAGAGTTTGCTTTAGCCATAACAAAAGTCCA
GTATGCTTTTTCACAGCATAACTGGACTGATTTCAGTTTACAACTATTCTGTCTAGTTTAAGACTTTATT
GTCATAGTTTAGATCTATTTTGTTCAGTTTAAGACTTTATTGTCCGCCCACACCCGCTTACGCAGGGCAT
CCATTTATTACTCAACCGTAACCGATTTTGCCAGGTTACGCGGCTGGTCTATGCGGTGTGAAATACCGCA
CAGATGCGTAAGGAGAAAATACCGCATCAGGCGCTCTTCCGCTTCCTCGCTCACTGACTCGCTGCGCTCG
GTCGTTCGGCTGCGGCGAGCGGTATCAGCTCACTCAAAGGCGGTAATACGGTTATCCACAGAATCAGGGG
ATAACGCAGGAAAGAACATGTGAGCAAAAGGCCAGCAAAAGGCCAGGAACCGTAAAAAGGCCGCGTTGCT
GGCGTTTTTCCATAGGCTCCGCCCCCCTGACGAGCATCACAAAAATCGACGCTCAAGTCAGAGGTGGCGA
AACCCGACAGGACTATAAAGATACCAGGCGTTTCCCCCTGGAAGCTCCCTCGTGCGCTCTCCTGTTCCGA
CCCTGCCGCTTACCGGATACCTGTCCGCCTTTCTCCCTTCGGGAAGCGTGGCGCTTTCTCATAGCTCACG
CTGTAGGTATCTCAGTTCGGTGTAGGTCGTTCGCTCCAAGCTGGGCTGTGTGCACGAACCCCCCGTTCAG
CCCGACCGCTGCGCCTTATCCGGTAACTATCGTCTTGAGTCCAACCCGGTAAGACACGACTTATCGCCAC
TGGCAGCAGCCACTGGTAACAGGATTAGCAGAGCGAGGTATGTAGGCGGTGCTACAGAGTTCTTGAAGTG
GTGGCCTAACTACGGCTACACTAGAAGAACAGTATTTGGTATCTGCGCTCTGCTGAAGCCAGTTACCTTC
GGAAAAAGAGTTGGTAGCTCTTGATCCGGCAAACAAACCACCGCTGGTAGCGGTGGTTTTTTTGTTTGCA
AGCAGCAGATTACGCGCAGAAAAAAAGGATCTCAAGAAGATCCTTTGATCTTTTCTACGGGGTCTGACGC
TCAGTGGAACGAAAACTCACGTTAAGGGATTTTGGTCATGAGATTATCAAAAAGGATCTTCACCTAGATC
CTTTTAAATTAAAAATGAAGTTTTAAATCAATCTAAAGTATATATGAGTAAACTTGGTCTGACAGTTACC
AATGCTTAATCAGTGAGGCACCTATCTCAGCGATCTGTCTATTTCGTTCATCCATAGTTGCCTGACTCCC
CGTCGTGTAGATAACTACGATACGGGAGGGCTTACCATCTGGCCCCAGTGCTGCAATGATACCGCGAGAC
CCACGCTCACCGGCTCCAGATTTATCAGCAATAAACCAGCCAGCCGGAAGGGCCGAGCGCAGAAGTGGTC
CTGCAACTTTATCCGCCTCCATCCAGTCTATTAATTGTTGCCGGGAAGCTAGAGTAAGTAGTTCGCCAGT
TAATAGTTTGCGCAACGTTGTTGCCATTGCTACAGGCATCGTGGTGTCACGCTCGTCGTTTGGTATGGCT
TCATTCAGCTCCGGTTCCCAACGATCAAGGCGAGTTACATGATCCCCCATGTTGTGCAAAAAAGCGGTTA
GCTCCTTCGGTCCTCCGATCGTTGTCAGAAGTAAGTTGGCCGCAGTGTTATCACTCATGGTTATGGCAGC
ACTGCATAATTCTCTTACTGTCATGCCATCCGTAAGATGCTTTTCTGTGACTGGTGAGTACTCAACCAAG
TCATTCTGAGAATAGTGTATGCGGCGACCGAGTTGCTCTTGCCCGGCGTCAATACGGGATAATACCGCGC
CACATAGCAGAACTTTAAAAGTGCTCATCATTGGAAAACGTTCTTCGGGGCGAAAACTCTCAAGGATCTT
ACCGCTGTTGAGATCCAGTTCGATGTAACCCACTCGTGCACCCAACTGATCTTCAGCATCTTTTACTTTC
ACCAGCGTTTCTGGGTGAGCAAAAACAGGAAGGCAAAATGCCGCAAAAAAGGGAATAAGGGCGACACGGA
AATGTTGAATACTCATACTCTTCCTTTTTCAATATTATTGAAGCATTTATCAGGGTTATTGTCTCATGAG
CGGATACATATTTGAATGTATTTAGAAAAATAAACAAATAGGGGTTCCGCGCACATTTCCCCGAAAAGTG
CCACCTAAATTGTAAGCGTTAATATTTTGTTAAAATTCGCGTTAAATTTTTGTTAAATCAGCTCATTTTT
TAACCAATAGGCCGAAATCGGCAAAATCCCTTATAAATCAAAAGAATAGACCGAGATAGGGT
[37 nt withheld, positions 2583-2619]
AAGAACGTGGACTCCAACGTCAAAGG
[49 nt withheld, positions 2646-2694]
T
[91 nt withheld, positions 2696-2786]
G
[124 nt withheld, positions 2788-2911]
CCCATTCGCCATTCAGGCTGCAAATAAGCGTTGATATTCAGTCAATTACAAACATTAATAACGAAGAGAT
GACAGAAAAATTTTCATTCTGTGACAGAGAAAAAGTAGCCGAAGATGACGGTTTGTCACATGGAGTTGGC
AGGATGTTTGATTAAAAACATAACAGGAAGAAAAATGCCCCGCTGTGGGCGGACAAAATAGTTGGGAACT
GGGAGGGGTGGAAATGGAGTTTTTAAGGATTATTTAGGGAAGAGTGACAAAATAGATGGGAACTGGGTGT
AGCGTCGTAAGCTAATACGAAAATTAAAAATGACAAAATAGTTTGGAACTAGATTTCACTTATCTGGTTC
GGATCTCCTAGGCTCAAGCAGTGATCAGATCCAGACATGATAAGATACATTGATGAGTTTGGACAAACCA
CAACTAGAATGCAGTGAAAAAAATGCTTTATTTGTGAAATTTGTGATGCTATTGCTTTATTTGTAACCAT
TATAAGCTGCAATAAACAAGTTAACAACAACAATTGCATTCATTTTATGTTTCAGGTTCAGGGGGAGGTG
TGGGAGGTTTTTTAAAGCAAGTAAAACCTCTACAAATGTGGTATGGCTGATTATGATCCTCTAGTACTTC
TCGACAAGCTTGGTACCGCATGCCTCGAGTCAGCTATTGGGAACCTGAGGTTGATTAGCTTTGAGGCTTC
GGAGGGCTCTTCTTGCTGCTGCAGATTTGGCAATCCTGTAACTTCGACCAACACCTTTAAATTTCCCCTT
TCCTACTACTTCCACAGTGACTCTGACCTTCCCGTCGTAAGTTCTCTCAGCCGGGCTAAATTTGGCAGTT
TCTGGTTCCATTTCAAGCAATTCTCGCACAGGGGAACGGGGTACATTTGCAGAAAACTTTTCTATTAGTG
GCCGCATCATGGGATAGTACACCTGCCAGACTGTCTCCAGTGACATCCCACTATCCATGTAAATGGCACC
AGCAAGCGACTCAAAAATATCCCCCATGGCCTTTGGAACTTCAATATCCTCTTCTTTCTCTTCATCCTCC
TCAGATCTCCTAAGCTCAGAATCCATTCCTTGCATTTCATTCTTCTCAAGCTGAAACTGCACAAAGTCAT
CAATGACATGGAAGAGCTCAGGAGAGACAGCTTTGAAGTACTTGTGGTAGTCGTACTTTACAGCCAGCGA
TGCAAAGATGGTGTTGTTGACCAGGGCAGACCGCAGGTCTGTCAGGACCCCCGGGGAGTGCTGCCGCGGG
TCTTCATAAAGGTGCTTGGTTATGAGGTAGTCCAAAATCGCATCTCCCAGGAATTCTAAGCGCTGGTAAC
AATCAGTGATAGTATTGTAGTGGTAGGAGGCATGTGTAAAAGCCTGGAGAAGGTAAGCCTTATTCTTGAA
TCTGTAGTTGATTTTCTTTTCAAAATTTTCAAACCCCGATATAAGGTGATTCAGTGTTTTATCTGCATCT
GGATGATCAAACATACATCTTGGTGGAATCTTCAAACAACCATATTCCGAGTCTTTCAATACAGAAGAGC
GTGAACTGGCCACAGAAGCAGCAGCACAGCTCACTGAAAGGTTCTTTTGTTGGCTGTTGAAATTCTCCCG
AGTAGGGCACAGGGCCTTTTCCCGATCAGTCCTTTTAATTACCGGGAGCACCTTCAGCCCCAGTGAACAG
AGGAAAAGCTGAGCAGCCCTCTCCCCACAGCTGGTTAAATAGCAGCCCAGCAGGGCTTCCACACAGTCCG
CTATGCTTTTGTCAGCAATACACTGCTCAGTGTGCAAGTCGTAAGAAATGGACTGCTTTCCCGTGTCAAC
ACCACAGTTTTCTTCTGATGGATTCCAGAACCCCACCACAAAGTCATCTTCTTCAACAGCTTTGCTAGGA
TCCAGATAGCACATTGCATCCCAAGAGCTGTAGTCAAAATCCTCAAAATCTGATGAAAATGGCATACTAC
CTAAGGAGGATTTTTTGGGCATTTTCCATTCATATGCAGAATCAGTGGTTGAAAAAGGAGAAAGAGAGAT
TTTCTTTGCAAAAGCTCCTGACCCCATTAACATATTATCTATAAATCTGATATGTTCCTGATCATACTCC
AGGAAATCATCTTCATAGTCAGCCTCTTCCTTCGGAGCCCTCCACATCAGGCTCTCCTCCTCCTCATCCT
CCTCCTCGTAATCCTCATCCAGTTTGCCATTCGCCAGCATGCAGTCTTTTGTCATTTCATCTTTTTCCCA
TTTATCTGTGTTGCTTTTGTCTTGATTTACTACATAACCAGGAGGAAGCCAATTCACAGGGGGATCAAAT
ATTGACACCACCATGCGGCTGGGTAGTCCCTTCTTTTTTCCAAGGCGATACAGATTACAGTTGCTGACCT
TTTTGCTTCTCATATATGAAAGGCGGCCCTCATGCGCATCAGGGTAAGTGCAAAATAGATATGTGGTGAT
GGCATGCTTTAAAAAGGAGTCGCCAAGCATTTCAAGCCGCTCCAGGTTAAATCCATCACTAGCGTTTGAC
AGAGTCAAAGCCTGAAGAATAAGTCCAGGATTGGGGCCAAGAGTCCTTGAGGAGTACCCAATAGAAGGGC
TCTGCTCAGAATCCATCCTGCCCTTGAGCACTTGAATAGTGTCTGTCGTACCAGGCATTACGGCCATCAC
AGGACTTCCATCTGAGGTAGATTTGTTAGCATTTCCATCAAGGTATTTATTACTCAGGAGAGTACATTCA
TCGCTGGGCTGGGGCTGGTTCTCGTAACTGTATAAATTCTGAATGGAATATGAGGTAGTTGGTTGCACGG
GTATTTCCTGCTTGTAGTAATTTAGCTGATTTCCTTGGCAAAAGTCTCTGTTAGCTAAATCATAGCTGCC
ATTGGCGAGATTTTGATTGTAAGAAAGACCATTAATTGCTGTAAGATCTGCTGAAACTTCAACGTGGAGC
TTACCAGGGGACTCGCTGAGCAACGTTCTGCAGTTCACAGACATTTGGTCATGATTTTCTAGAGAGGAGG
TTCTATTAGCACCTTGATGTGCAGCATTTTCAGGGACAATTGTGCTGTGCTTACAGTAATTATCATTTTC
AGCTGAAGAGGAGTTAGAAATTGAGATGAAAGATTTGCTGTCAATAGATTTTTTCCACCCGAAGTCTAAG
TTAGGGTATCTAAAATCCGCAGGAAGTGATCTGACTCCCACGCCAGCATCGCTGGCAGTCTGGGCTCTTA
GCTCCTCTGCAGTCAAAAGGCAGTGAAGGCGATAAAGTATGCTGGGGAGACAAACAGCTTTTCTCCACAG
TGATGCTGGAATTGGATGTATAGCACAGAGTTCTGGAACCAGTATCTGTTTATTCTGCAGACTTTCCCAT
TTGGCTTTCCTCTTCTCAGCACTGCTTAAAGGAAGCGCTTTCCCCTTCTGATTCAAATGTCGAGGTGTCA
AAAGATTAAGTCTTGAAGATGTGTGGTCCACATCCAGCAGTGGCTGGTTGAGATTGGTTAGGTCAAGGTT
GTACTTTGTTTTATAATATTCTGCAAAAGTTTCATACTCAGGGGAAGGAAATTTACTGAGTGGGGTAAGA
TCAGTGTACACATCAGCTACATAAAATCGATGAGGCTGATCAAAATTGCGATATCTTGGAATGATAACGG
CATCTTGGTAATCTTCTAATTTAAAAACAAAGGGTGTTTCTTTTGTATACTTTGTACTGGGAATGCCTAT
GCGAGCTTCAGACTTCTCAATATCTTCCATGAATTTAAAGTCAATATCCAAAGTGCTGGAGTCATTAACA
ACATTAAGAGGTAGAACACAGTATGCTGAATCAGCGTCTGTAGGTTTAAATTCTAGTGCAGGTTTTTCAA
GCCGAAGAATATGTGAGAATATATACTGGTGAAGTCTTGTAATCAACTCAAGCATTTGTAGAGACAACAT
GAAACCAGACTTCTTCAACTCAATGGATATGGTAACCTCTCCAGAGCGTGTGTACACAGGAAAGTGTGGA
ATCTGAGGTATGGGTTTGGCCGTCAGTATTCCAAAGCATCTTGTGGTATCTTCAGGAGGATAGAGCTTCC
GCCTTCTAAAGTTGAGTTCATCAGGTAAAGGTGTAGTTAAAACCATTCCTATCACATACAGGTAACAGGG
CTGATCAGGTCTGGGATAACTATCCCTCAAACACTCTGGAATTGCTTTTGGGTAGCACTGCCTTCGTTTC
GTGGAACCTGGTCTTCCTGGAACACTGGTCTCTTCTTCATCATGCAAATCAAGCTCCTCTTCATATTTAA
CAGTCTCTTTCCCAACTGGCATCAAATGGTCATCCAGTTCGCCAATTTTGTGCAGTTTCTCACAGCAAAT
GAGAGCTACAACTCTTTCAGCCAATCGTACACAGCTCATTGGTGGACCAACAATGGAGGCTCGAAGAGGT
GAGTTAATTGGCAGATAAAGAGTTGAATAAAATGTACCATCAGGCAACTCTCGGGTTCTGCATTTAGGAG
CTAGATGAGTAAACGGATCACTTGGTAATCTAGCACAGTATCTATTGATGTGTCCAATGGCCGTGTTGAT
TGTGACTCGTGGACCACCATCGTCAGGCCTCAACACATATGGTGGGAAAACGTCATCATCATCCATGACA
GGATCAATGTCAGTCTCACCAGTATCAACCGACTTGGAACACTTGTTTCTCAAGATCTTTTCAATAGCTT
TGTAGGTTTTAAGGTCTTCTTCAAAACTTTTTATTTTGTCTGTATCCGCTAACATTATATAATTAGAGAT
GGGTGCCCTTGCTCTTCCTTTAGATTGAACATAGGATCGATATTCTGTGGGCAAATCAAAACGAACCACC
AAGTTGCATTTTGGTATATCAACACCCTCTTCTACAATACTTGTTGCAATAAGCAGGTTGGTCTCATGTG
CTCGAAATTTCCTAAGTACCTCTTCCTGTTTTCTGAATTCTGCTTCCATCTGTTTGTTGCGAGGCTGATT
CTTCCCAATGCCATGTCCAGTTATGAAATTGCTACTGATATAAGCCAGCTCTGGATCTTGTTTGCCAGCT
TCCTTTATCAATCTGTTTAAGACAACTGCTGTGTATCTTCTTTCCACAAAAATAATTCCGCACAAAATGT
TGGTAAAAGGAGAAGGAAAATTTGTCTCTGGCTTCTCTTTTTCTTCAATTTCTTCATCCTCATCATCATC
CTCAGAATCACTCCATGACACATAATTATCCTGATTTCTATTATTATACCACTCAACGCTTTCAAACTGC
TGTCGCTCATATGGTTTATATTTGCGTAAGATTTCGAGCAGTTTGATTACTTTAGGAGTTACAAATTTCA
GGTCAAGTGAGGCAGGTGAGAAGTGCTCTTCACATAGTGCATGTATTTTCCTTAGGAAAGTGTCTGTAAA
CAATAAAAATTTCCTGTGCAGCTCCTCTTGCTCATGTTTGATGTATTTCTGTAGTTCTCTTACCATCATT
CCAGCTACTTTATCTGCACACCAGGGTCCCAGAACTACCAATACGGCACGACAGTCTGATAGTATCTGTT
TCGAAATTAAAGTAGAATCTCTTTCTTTTGAATGTACAGATATATTACAATCATTGATAAAATTAAGTGC
TTCTTCTAATTCCATCAGCAGTCTTTCATAAAGCCCACTTCTGTCAGTAAATGGTCCACAATCCACCACA
ATCTCACATGGCTGAGAAGTATACCTGTCTAAGACCACCAGGTCAGTTGCAGTTTCAGCATTACTCTTAA
GAATTTTCTCTAGTTTCTGAATCTTTTCTTCCAATTCCTCTGGATCACATTTCCCATTTAAAATGGAAGC
AGTTAGTCCCAAAATGCGAGGACATGATGGACAATTTTCACAGAGCTTCATAATTTCTCGATAGGGGTGG
TCTAGGATTGCAAGATGACACTCATCAAACACCAAAAGGTTAATGTCTGACAGTGATAAGTAACCATTTT
TCAAAACATTCAAGGCGACATAGCAAGTCATAATGAGAACCTGGTGCTTAGTAAACTCTTGGTTCCATCT
CTCTTTTGTCCAAGATGCATTTACTTCTAGGTTTGAGTATTCCCCAACCTTGAGATCTGAATGAGTTCTG
ACAGCTGACACTTGTTGAGCAACCTGGTTTGCAGAGTTGACCAAGAACACCGTCCTTTTTCCATTTCTGC
TGAAGTCTCCCCTGATCTGATAGGACAGCTCTTTAGTGAGTAGTACTGCAATAAATGTCTTCCCTGAGCC
AGTGTTTAAACAGACGATGGTATTATGATCCAGAGCTGCTTCAAGCAGTTCAACCTGATATTTTCTTGGC
GTATAAATGTTATCATGAATTGCTTCTTGTTGCCATGGCAGTCCAAAGAAAGGACCCATTGGTGAGGAAG
CAGGGGTCATGAGCTGCAGGCCTGCCATGCTGAGGGGTTGCAAAGCAGGGCTTTTCATGGCGCCCTGAAA
ATACAGGTTTTCGGTCGTTGGGATATCGTAATCGTGATGGTGATGGTGATGGTAGTACGACATGGTTTCG
GACCGAGATCCGCGCCCGATGGTGGGACGGTATGAATAATCCGGAATATTTATAGGTTTTTTTATTACAA
AACTGTTACGAAAACAGTAAAATACTTATTTATTTGCGAGATGGTTATCATTTTAATTATCTCCATGATC
TATTAATATTCCGGAGTATACGTAGCCAACCACTAGAACTATAGCTAGAGTCCTGGGCGAACAAACGATG
CTCGCCTTCCAGAAAACCGAGGATGCGAACCACTTCATCCGGGGTCAGCACCACCGGCAAGCGCCGCGAC
GGCCGAGGTCTTCCGATCTCCTGAAGCCAGGGCAGATCCGTGCACAGCACCTTGCCGTAGAAGAACAGCA
AGGCCGCCAATGCCTGACGATGCGTGGAGACCGAAACCTTGCGCTCGTTCGCCAGCCAGGACAGAAATGC
CTCGACTTCGCTGCTGCCCAAGGTTGCCGGGTGACGCACACCGTGGAAACGGATGAAGGCACGAACCCAG
TTGACATAAGCCTGTTCGGTTCGTAAACTGTAATGCAAGTAGCGTATGCGCTCACGCAACTGGTCCAGAA
CCTTGACCGAACGCAGCGGTGGTAACGGCGCAGTGGCGGTTTTCATGGCTTGTTATGACTGTTTTTTTGT
ACAGTCTATGCCTCGGGCATCCAAGCAGCAAGCGCGTTACGCCGTGGGTCGATGTTTGATGTTATGGAGC
AGCAACGATGTTACGCAGCAGGGCAGTCGCCCTAAAACAAAGTTAGGTGGCTCAAGTATGGGCATCATTC
GCACATGTAGGCTCGGCCCTGACCAAGTCAAATCCATGCGGGCTGCTCTTGATCTTTTCGGTCGTGAGTT
CGGAGACGTAGCCACCTACTCCCAACATCAGCCGGACTCCGATTACCTCGGGAACTTGCTCCGTAGTAAG
ACATTCATCGCGCTTGCTGCCTTCGACCAAGAAGCGGTTGTTGGCGCTCTCGCGGCTTACGTTCTGCCCA
AGTTTGAGCAGCCGCGTAGTGAGATCTATATCTATGATCTCGCAGTCTCCGGCGAGCACCGGAGGCAGGG
CATTGCCACCGCGCTCATCAATCTCCTCAAGCATGAGGCCAACGCGCTTGGTGCTTATGTG
